>Addgene plasmid #217219 | pCMV-Harbinger-1_Crp-Myb | addgene full sequence | sequence record 444801 | Addgene NGS Result
GACATTGATTATTGACTAGTTATTAATAGTAATCAATTACGGGGTCATTAGTTCATAGCCCATATATGGA
GTTCCGCGTTACATAACTTACGGTAAATGGCCCGCCTGGCTGACCGCCCAACGACCCCCGCCCATTGACG
TCAATAATGACGTATGTTCCCATAGTAACGCCAATAGGGACTTTCCATTGACGTCAATGGGTGGAGTATT
TACGGTAAACTGCCCACTTGGCAGTACATCAAGTGTATCATATGCCAAGTACGCCCCCTATTGACGTCAA
TGACGGTAAATGGCCCGCCTGGCATTATGCCCAGTACATGACCTTATGGGACTTTCCTACTTGGCAGTAC
ATCTACGTATTAGTCATCGCTATTACCATGGTGATGCGGTTTTGGCAGTACATCAATGGGCGTGGATAGC
GGTTTGACTCACGGGGATTTCCAAGTCTCCACCCCATTGACGTCAATGGGAGTTTGTTTTGGCACCAAAA
TCAACGGGACTTTCCAAAATGTCGTAACAACTCCGCCCCATTGACGCAAATGGGCGGTAGGCGTGTACGG
TGGGAGGTCTATATAAGCAGAGCTCTCTGGCTAACTAGAGAACCCACTGCTTACTGGCTTATCGAAATTA
ATACGACTCACTATAGGGAGACCCAAGCTTGGTACCGAGCTCGGATCCACTAGTAACGGCCGCCAGTGTG
CTGGAATTCGCCGCCACCATGCCTGTGCCCACAACCAGAGGACCTAACTGGAGCATGGAAGAGACAGGCG
ATCTGGTTGCTCTTTGGGGCGAAGCTGAAGTGCAGAGACAGTTCGAGAGAGGCGGCAGAAGCAATGCCCA
CGTGTACGAAGGACTGAGCGCCAGAATGAGAGAGAGAGGCCACGACAGAAGCGCTAGACAGTGCAGAATC
AAGGTGAAGGCCCTGAGAGCTCAGTGGGTGGCTATTACCGACCACAACAGAAGAAGCGGCAGCGCCAGAA
AAAGCATGCCCTTCATGCAGCAGCTGACCGATATTCTGGCCCCCAGAGATCCTGGAAGAAGCAGAGCCGT
GTATAGCAGCACAGGCGGACTTCCTGAACCTCCTCCTAGACCTGGAACCCCTGTGACAAGACACAGAGGA
AGAGCCCCTAGAGCTCCCGCTGCTAGACCTACAGAACTGCCCGCCGCTCCTTCTACATCTAGCAGCGGAA
GCCCTGGACAAAGACTGCCTAGACAGCTGAGAAGCCCTAGCCCTAGCCATGAAGCTCAACCCGCTATGAC
ACCTCCTGCTGCTAGCTCTGCTTCTTCTAGCCCCGGAGGAAGACCTCCTGCTAGAAGACCTCATGCCGCC
CCTCATAGACTTAGAACCCTGCACGCTGTGACAGCTGCTGGAACAGCCAGAAGCAGACAACCCAGACAGC
CTAGACCCAGAGGAAAGCCTAGAACAGGAGGCAGAGCTCTGCCTGCTCCTGCTCCTCCTCCTAGACCTGC
TAGACCTCACTCTCCTGGCCCTGGATTTCCTCCTCCTACAGCCAGAAGAGAAGCTGGAGACAGCGCCAAG
CTGTATGCGGCCGCTCGAGCATGCATCTAGAGGGCCCTATTCTATAGTGTCACCTAAATGCTAGAGCTCG
CTGATCAGCCTCGACTGTGCCTTCTAGTTGCCAGCCATCTGTTGTTTGCCCCTCCCCCGTGCCTTCCTTG
ACCCTGGAAGGTGCCACTCCCACTGTCCTTTCCTAATAAAATGAGGAAATTGCATCGCATTGTCTGAGTA
GGTGTCATTCTATTCTGGGGGGTGGGGTGGGGCAGGACAGCAAGGGGGAGGATTGGGAAGACAATAGCAG
GCATGCTGGGGATGCGGTGGGCTCTATGGCTTCTGAGGCGGAAAGAACCAGCTGGGGCTCTAGGGGGTAT
CCCC
[124 nt withheld, positions 1895-2018]
C
[91 nt withheld, positions 2020-2110]
A
[49 nt withheld, positions 2112-2160]
CCTTTGACGTTGGAGTCCACGTTCTTT
[37 nt withheld, positions 2188-2224]
ACCCTATCTCGGTCTATTCTTTTGATTTATAAGGGATTTTGCCGATTTCGGCCTATTGGTTAAAAAATGA
GCTGATTTAACAAAAATTTAACGCGAATTAATTCTGTGGAATGTGTGTCAGTTAGGGTGTGGAAAGTCCC
CAGGCTCCCCAGCAGGCAGAAGTATGCAAAGCATGCATCTCAATTAGTCAGCAACCAGGTGTGGAAAGTC
CCCAGGCTCCCCAGCAGGCAGAAGTATGCAAAGCATGCATCTCAATTAGTCAGCAACCATAGTCCCGCCC
CTAACTCCGCCCATCCCGCCCCTAACTCCGCCCAGTTCCGCCCATTCTCCGCCCCATGGCTGACTAATTT
TTTTTATTTATGCAGAGGCCGAGGCCGCCTCTGCCTCTGAGCTATTCCAGAAGTAGTGAGGAGGCTTTTT
TGGAGGCCTAGGCTTTTGCAAAAAGCTCCCCGAAATGACCGACCAAGCGACGCCCAACCTGCCATCACGA
GATTTCGATTCCACCGCCGCCTTCTATGAAAGGTTGGGCTTCGGAATCGTTTTCCGGGACGCCGGCTGGA
TGATCCTCCAGCGCGGGGATCTCATGCTGGAGTTCTTCGCCCACCCCAACTTGTTTATTGCAGCTTATAA
TGGTTACAAATAAAGCAATAGCATCACAAATTTCACAAATAAAGCATTTTTTTCACTGCATTCTAGTTGT
GGTTTGTCCAAACTCATCAATGTATCTTATCATGTCTGTATACCGTCGACCTCTAGCTAGAGCTTGGCGT
AATCATGGTCATAGCTGTTTCCTGTGTGAAATTGTTATCCGCTCACAATTCCACACAACATACGAGCCGG
AAGCATAAAGTGTAAAGCCTGGGGTGCCTAATGAGTGAGCTAACTCACATTAATTGCGTTGCGCTCACTG
CCCGCTTTCCAGTCGGGAAACCTGTCGTGCCAGCTGCATTAATGAATCGGCCAACGCGCGGGGAGAGGCG
GTTTGCGTATTGGGCGCTCTTCCGCTTCCTCGCTCACTGACTCGCTGCGCTCGGTCGTTCGGCTGCGGCG
AGCGGTATCAGCTCACTCAAAGGCGGTAATACGGTTATCCACAGAATCAGGGGATAACGCAGGAAAGAAC
ATGTGAGCAAAAGGCCAGCAAAAGGCCAGGAACCGTAAAAAGGCCGCGTTGCTGGCGTTTTTCCATAGGC
TCCGCCCCCCTGACGAGCATCACAAAAATCGACGCTCAAGTCAGAGGTGGCGAAACCCGACAGGACTATA
AAGATACCAGGCGTTTCCCCCTGGAAGCTCCCTCGTGCGCTCTCCTGTTCCGACCCTGCCGCTTACCGGA
TACCTGTCCGCCTTTCTCCCTTCGGGAAGCGTGGCGCTTTCTCATAGCTCACGCTGTAGGTATCTCAGTT
CGGTGTAGGTCGTTCGCTCCAAGCTGGGCTGTGTGCACGAACCCCCCGTTCAGCCCGACCGCTGCGCCTT
ATCCGGTAACTATCGTCTTGAGTCCAACCCGGTAAGACACGACTTATCGCCACTGGCAGCAGCCACTGGT
AACAGGATTAGCAGAGCGAGGTATGTAGGCGGTGCTACAGAGTTCTTGAAGTGGTGGCCTAACTACGGCT
ACACTAGAAGAACAGTATTTGGTATCTGCGCTCTGCTGAAGCCAGTTACCTTCGGAAAAAGAGTTGGTAG
CTCTTGATCCGGCAAACAAACCACCGCTGGTAGCGGTGGTTTTTTTGTTTGCAAGCAGCAGATTACGCGC
AGAAAAAAAGGATCTCAAGAAGATCCTTTGATCTTTTCTACGGGGTCTGACGCTCAGTGGAACGAAAACT
CACGTTAAGGGATTTTGGTCATGAGATTATCAAAAAGGATCTTCACCTAGATCCTTTTAAATTAAAAATG
AAGTTTTAAATCAATCTAAAGTATATATGAGTAAACTTGGTCTGACAGTTACCAATGCTTAATCAGTGAG
GCACCTATCTCAGCGATCTGTCTATTTCGTTCATCCATAGTTGCCTGACTCCCCGTCGTGTAGATAACTA
CGATACGGGAGGGCTTACCATCTGGCCCCAGTGCTGCAATGATACCGCGAGACCCACGCTCACCGGCTCC
AGATTTATCAGCAATAAACCAGCCAGCCGGAAGGGCCGAGCGCAGAAGTGGTCCTGCAACTTTATCCGCC
TCCATCCAGTCTATTAATTGTTGCCGGGAAGCTAGAGTAAGTAGTTCGCCAGTTAATAGTTTGCGCAACG
TTGTTGCCATTGCTACAGGCATCGTGGTGTCACGCTCGTCGTTTGGTATGGCTTCATTCAGCTCCGGTTC
CCAACGATCAAGGCGAGTTACATGATCCCCCATGTTGTGCAAAAAAGCGGTTAGCTCCTTCGGTCCTCCG
ATCGTTGTCAGAAGTAAGTTGGCCGCAGTGTTATCACTCATGGTTATGGCAGCACTGCATAATTCTCTTA
CTGTCATGCCATCCGTAAGATGCTTTTCTGTGACTGGTGAGTACTCAACCAAGTCATTCTGAGAATAGTG
TATGCGGCGACCGAGTTGCTCTTGCCCGGCGTCAATACGGGATAATACCGCGCCACATAGCAGAACTTTA
AAAGTGCTCATCATTGGAAAACGTTCTTCGGGGCGAAAACTCTCAAGGATCTTACCGCTGTTGAGATCCA
GTTCGATGTAACCCACTCGTGCACCCAACTGATCTTCAGCATCTTTTACTTTCACCAGCGTTTCTGGGTG
AGCAAAAACAGGAAGGCAAAATGCCGCAAAAAAGGGAATAAGGGCGACACGGAAATGTTGAATACTCATA
CTCTTCCTTTTTCAATATTATTGAAGCATTTATCAGGGTTATTGTCTCATGAGCGGATACATATTTGAAT
GTATTTAGAAAAATAAACAAATAGGGGTTCCGCGCACATTTCCCCGAAAAGTGCCACCTGACGTCGACGG
ATCGGGAGATCTCCCGATCCCCTATGGTGCACTCTCAGTACAATCTGCTCTGATGCCGCATAGTTAAGCC
AGTATCTGCTCCCTGCTTGTGTGTTGGAGGTCGCTGAGTAGTGCGCGAGCAAAATTTAAGCTACAACAAG
GCAAGGCTTGACCGACAATTGCATGAAGAATCTGCTTAGGGTTAGGCGTTTTGCGCTGCTTCGCGATGTA
CGGGCCAGATATACGCGTT
Features (pLannotate 1.2.2; 19 found; start..end, strand, type, name):
      1..380     +  enhancer       CMV enhancer: human cytomegalovirus immediate early enhancer
    381..584     +  promoter       CMV promoter: human cytomegalovirus (CMV) immediate early promoter
    580..613     +  LTR            5' LTR (truncated) (fragment): truncated 5' long terminal repeat (LTR) from HIV-1
    629..647     +  promoter       T7 promoter: promoter for bacteriophage T7 RNA polymerase
   1581..1599    -  promoter       SP6 promoter: promoter for bacteriophage SP6 RNA polymerase
   1625..1849    +  polyA_signal   bGH poly(A) signal: bovine growth hormone polyadenylation signal
   1853..1874    +  promoter       SV40 promoter (fragment): SV40 enhancer and early promoter
   1895..2323    +  rep_origin     f1 ori (sequence partly withheld): f1 bacteriophage origin of replication; arrow indicates direction of (+) strand synthesis
   2337..2666    +  promoter       SV40 promoter: SV40 enhancer and early promoter
   2679..2837    +  CDS            ble (fragment): BLE_KLEPN - Experimental evidence at protein level: Swiss-Prot protein existence level 1. Binding protein with a strong affinity to the bleomycin family of antibiotics. Binds to CL990; an antimitotic-antibiotic compound. From Klebsiella pneumoniae.
   2832..2953    +  polyA_signal   SV40 poly(A) signal: SV40 polyadenylation signal
   3026..3042    -  protein_bind   lac operator: The lac repressor binds to the lac operator to inhibit transcription in E. coli. This inhibition can be relieved by adding lactose or isopropyl-β-D-thiogalactopyranoside (IPTG). lac repressor encoded by lacI
   3050..3080    -  promoter       lac promoter: promoter for the E. coli lac operon
   3095..3116    -  protein_bind   CAP binding site: CAP binding activates transcription in the presence of cAMP. E. coli catabolite activator protein
   3129..3221    -  CDS            lacI (fragment): lac repressor; lacI; The lac repressor binds to the lac operator to inhibit transcription in E. coli. This inhibition can be relieved by adding lactose or isopropyl-β-D-thiogalactopyranoside (IPTG).
   3404..3992    -  rep_origin     ori: high-copy-number ColE1/pMB1/pBR322/pUC origin of replication
   4163..5023    -  CDS            AmpR: β-lactamase; bla; confers resistance to ampicillin, carbenicillin, and related antibiotics
   5024..5128    -  promoter       AmpR promoter: bla
   5187..5239    -  misc_feature   bom (fragment): basis of mobility region from pBR322
