[The description below was written by a language model from this plasmid's Addgene catalogue record and pLannotate feature annotations shown in this document.]
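Description:
pCMV-Harbinger-1_Crp-Myb is a 5.4 kb mammalian expression plasmid built on a pCMV backbone, deposited as part of a set of vectors for expressing DNA transposon proteins in mammalian cells. It is maintained in E. coli through a high-copy ColE1/pUC-type origin and selected with ampicillin via the β-lactamase gene and its native promoter. An f1 phage origin is also present, along with remnants of cloning-vector sequence (lac promoter/operator, CAP site, and small lacI and bom fragments) that have no role in the payload.

The expression cassette consists of the human cytomegalovirus immediate-early enhancer and promoter, followed by a T7 promoter, the insert region, an antisense SP6 promoter and the bovine growth hormone polyadenylation signal. The insert, listed as a synthetic sequence encoding the Harbinger-1_Crp Myb-like protein, was not annotated by the automated feature caller but presumably occupies the roughly 900 nt gap between the T7 and SP6 sites. No epitope tag or reporter is recorded. PIF/Harbinger-family transposons generally need two proteins, a catalytic transposase and a Myb-like DNA-binding partner, so this plasmid most likely supplies the second component, although the catalogue purpose line describes it simply as a transposase expression vector. Downstream, an SV40 early promoter precedes only a short fragment of the ble gene and an SV40 poly(A) signal, so the plasmid does not appear to carry an intact mammalian selection marker and seems suited to transient transfection. The associated work surveyed many DNA transposons for activity in human cells as potential genome engineering tools.
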