Addgene plasmid #217219: pCMV-Harbinger-1_Crp-Myb
Purpose: Mammalian expression vector for expression of transposase (CMV promoter)
Depositing lab: Yong E Zhang. Depositing organization: Institute of Zoology, Chinese Academy of Sciences. Publication: Heterologous survey of 130 DNA transposons in human cells highlights their functional divergence and expands the genome engineering toolbox. Zhang T, Tan S, Tang N, Li Y, Zhang C, Sun J, Guo Y, Gao H, Cai Y, Sun W, Wang C, Fu L, Ma H, Wu Y, Hu X, Zhang X, Gee P, Yan W, Zhao Y, Chen Q, Guo B, Wang H, Zhang YE. Cell. 2024 Jul 11;187(14):3741-3760.e30. doi: 10.1016/j.cell.2024.05.007. Epub 2024 Jun 5. PubMed 38843831.
Backbone
  Vector backbone: pCMV
  Vector type: Mammalian Expression
Growth in bacteria
  Bacterial resistance: Ampicillin, 100 μg/mL
  Growth temperature: 37°C
  Growth strain: DH5alpha
  Copy number: High Copy
Gene/Insert
  Gene/Insert name: Harbinger-1_Crp myb like protein
  Species: Synthetic
  Cloning method: Restriction Enzyme; 5′ cloning site Unknown (unknown if destroyed); 3′ cloning site Unknown (unknown if destroyed)
Terms and licenses: Academic/Nonprofit Terms; Industry Terms: Not Available to Industry
How to cite: pCMV-Harbinger-1_Crp-Myb was a gift from Yong E Zhang (Addgene plasmid # 217219 ; http://n2t.net/addgene:217219 ; RRID:Addgene_217219)
